>Addgene plasmid #225538 | ICMAB - pET22b T7 EncFtn Mms6 | addgene full sequence | sequence record 460634 | Addgene NGS Result
CAGCAACGCGGCCTTTTTACGGTTCCTGGCCTTTTGCTGGCCTTTTGCTCACATGTTCTTTCCTGCGTTA
TCCCCTGATTCTGTGGATAACCGTATTACCGCCTTTGAGTGAGCTGATACCGCTCGCCGCAGCCGAACGA
CCGAGCGCAGCGAGTCAGTGAGCGAGGAAGCGGAAGAGCGCCTGATGCGGTATTTTCTCCTTACGCATCT
GTGCGGTATTTCACACCGCAATGGTGCACTCTCAGTACAATCTGCTCTGATGCCGCATAGTTAAGCCAGT
ATACACTCCGCTATCGCTACGTGACTGGGTCATGGCTGCGCCCCGACACCCGCCAACACCCGCTGACGCG
CCCTGACGGGCTTGTCTGCTCCCGGCATCCGCTTACAGACAAGCTGTGACCGTCTCCGGGAGCTGCATGT
GTCAGAGGTTTTCACCGTCATCACCGAAACGCGCGAGGCAGCTGCGGTAAAGCTCATCAGCGTGGTCGTG
AAGCGATTCACAGATGTCTGCCTGTTCATCCGCGTCCAGCTCGTTGAGTTTCTCCAGAAGCGTTAATGTC
TGGCTTCTGATAAAGCGGGCCATGTTAAGGGCGGTTTTTTCCTGTTTGGTCACTGATGCCTCCGTGTAAG
GGGGATTTCTGTTCATGGGGGTAATGATACCGATGAAACGAGAGAGGATGCTCACGATACGGGTTACTGA
TGATGAACATGCCCGGTTACTGGAACGTTGTGAGGGTAAACAACTGGCGGTATGGATGCGGCGGGACCAG
AGAAAAATCACTCAGGGTCAATGCCAGCGCTTCGTTAATACAGATGTAGGTGTTCCACAGGGTAGCCAGC
AGCATCCTGCGATGCAGATCCGGAACATAATGGTGCAGGGCGCTGACTTCCGCGTTTCCAGACTTTACGA
AACACGGAAACCGAAGACCATTCATGTTGTTGCTCAGGTCGCAGACGTTTTGCAGCAGCAGTCGCTTCAC
GTTCGCTCGCGTATCGGTGATTCATTCTGCTAACCAGTAAGGCAACCCCGCCAGCCTAGCCGGGTCCTCA
ACGACAGGAGCACGATCATGCGCACCCGTGGGGCCGCCATGCCGGCGATAATGGCCTGCTTCTCGCCGAA
ACGTTTGGTGGCGGGACCAGTGACGAAGGCTTGAGCGAGGGCGTGCAAGATTCCGAATACCGCAAGCGAC
AGGCCGATCATCGTCGCGCTCCAGCGAAAGCGGTCCTCGCCGAAAATGACCCAGAGCGCTGCCGGCACCT
GTCCTACGAGTTGCATGATAAAGAAGACAGTCATAAGTGCGGCGACGATAGTCATGCCCCGCGCCCACCG
GAAGGAGCTGACTGGGTTGAAGGCTCTCAAGGGCATCGGTCGAGATCCCGGTGCCTAATGAGTGAGCTAA
CTTACATTAATTGCGTTGCGCTCACTGCCCGCTTTCCAGTCGGGAAACCTGTCGTGCCAGCTGCATTAAT
GAATCGGCCAACGCGCGGGGAGAGGCGGTTTGCGTATTGGGCGCCAGGGTGGTTTTTCTTTTCACCAGTG
AGACGGGCAACAGCTGATTGCCCTTCACCGCCTGGCCCTGAGAGAGTTGCAGCAAGCGGTCCACGCTGGT
TTGCCCCAGCAGGCGAAAATCCTGTTTGATGGTGGTTAACGGCGGGATATAACATGAGCTGTCTTCGGTA
TCGTCGTATCCCACTACCGAGATATCCGCACCAACGCGCAGCCCGGACTCGGTAATGGCGCGCATTGCGC
CCAGCGCCATCTGATCGTTGGCAACCAGCATCGCAGTGGGAACGATGCCCTCATTCAGCATTTGCATGGT
TTGTTGAAAACCGGACATGGCACTCCAGTCGCCTTCCCGTTCCGCTATCGGCTGAATTTGATTGCGAGTG
AGATATTTATGCCAGCCAGCCAGACGCAGACGCGCCGAGACAGAACTTAATGGGCCCGCTAACAGCGCGA
TTTGCTGGTGACCCAATGCGACCAGATGCTCCACGCCCAGTCGCGTACCGTCTTCATGGGAGAAAATAAT
ACTGTTGATGGGTGTCTGGTCAGAGACATCAAGAAATAACGCCGGAACATTAGTGCAGGCAGCTTCCACA
GCAATGGCATCCTGGTCATCCAGCGGATAGTTAATGATCAGCCCACTGACGCGTTGCGCGAGAAGATTGT
GCACCGCCGCTTTACAGGCTTCGACGCCGCTTCGTTCTACCATCGACACCACCACGCTGGCACCCAGTTG
ATCGGCGCGAGATTTAATCGCCGCGACAATTTGCGACGGCGCGTGCAGGGCCAGACTGGAGGTGGCAACG
CCAATCAGCAACGACTGTTTGCCCGCCAGTTGTTGTGCCACGCGGTTGGGAATGTAATTCAGCTCCGCCA
TCGCCGCTTCCACTTTTTCCCGCGTTTTCGCAGAAACGTGGCTGGCCTGGTTCACCACGCGGGAAACGGT
CTGATAAGAGACACCGGCATACTCTGCGACATCGTATAACGTTACTGGTTTCACATTCACCACCCTGAAT
TGACTCTCTTCCGGGCGCTATCATGCCATACCGCGAAAGGTTTTGCGCCATTCGATGGTGTCCGGGATCT
CGACGCTCTCCCTTATGCGACTCCTGCATTAGGAAGCAGCCCAGTAGTAGGTTGAGGCCGTTGAGCACCG
CCGCCGCAAGGAATGGTGCATGCAAGGAGATGGCGCCCAACAGTCCCCCGGCCACGGGGCCTGCCACCAT
ACCCACGCCGAAACAAGCGCTCATGAGCCCGAAGTGGCGAGCCCGATCTTCCCCATCGGTGATGTCGGCG
ATATAGGCGCCAGCAACCGCACCTGTGGCGCCGGTGATGCCGGCCACGATGCGTCCGGCGTAGAGGATCG
AGATCTCGATCCCGCGAAATTAATACGACTCACTATAGGGGAATTGTGAGCGGATAACAATTCCCCTCTA
GAATTAAAGAGGAGAAAGGATCCATGGCGCAGTCCAGCAATAGCACCCATGAACCACTGGAAGTTCTGAA
AGAAGAAACTGTCAACCGTCATCGTGCAATTGTTAGCGTGATGGAAGAACTGGAAGCAGTGGACTGGTAT
GACCAGCGCGTAGACGCATCCACCGATCCGGAACTGACCGCAATTCTGGCCCACAACCGTGATGAGGAAA
AAGAACACGCAGCGATGACCCTGGAATGGCTGCGTCGTAATGATGCAAAATGGGCAGAACACCTGCGTAC
CTACCTGTTCACCGAGGGCCCGATTACGGCTGCTAACTCCTCTAGCGTCGATAAACTGGCTGCGGCGCTG
GAACTCGAGATGCACCACCACCACCACCACGGCGGTAGCGGTGGCGAAATGGAGCGCGAAGGGGCGGCTG
CTAAGGCAGGCGCCGCTAAAACAGGAGCTGCCAAGACCGGAACTGTAGCGAAAACTGGAATTGCGGCCAA
GACCGGCGTTGCGACCGCGGTGGCAGCACCGGCCGCACCAGCTAACGTGGCTGCGGCTCAGGGTGCTGGC
ACTAAGGTAGCCTTAGGTGCAGGAAAGGCCGCTGCTGGCGCCAAAGTAGTTGGAGGGACCATCTGGACAG
GTAAAGGGTTAGGACTGGGTCTTGGCTTAGGCCTTGGTGCGTGGGGACCGATTATTTTGGGTGTCGTAGG
GGCTGGAGCGGTTTACGCCTACATGAAGAGTCGTGATATTGAATCTGCACAGTCAGACGAGGAAGTCGAG
CTTCGTGACGCACTTGCAGGCGGCAGCGGCAGCCTGAGCACCGTGCAGACCATTAGCCCGAGCAACCATT
GATGAAAGCTTAAGGAGGGTACCATGTTTGTTCCGTTTCTCATTATGTTGCGCGAAGGACTTGAAGCCGC
GCTGATTGTCAGTTTGATTGCCAGCTATCTTAAGCGTACCCAGCGAGGCCGATGGATTGGTGTGATGTGG
ATTGGCGTGTTGCTTGCCGCTGCGTTGTGCCTGGGCTTGGGTATCTTCATTAACGAAACCACCGGCGAAT
TTCCGCAAAAAGAACAGGAACTGTTTGAAGGTATCGTGGCGGTGATCGCCGTGGTGATCCTTACCTGGAT
GGTTTTCTGGATGCGCAAAGTGTCGCGCAACGTCAAAGTGCAACTGGAACAGGCAGTCGATAGCGCATTG
CAGCGTGGAAATCATCATGGCTGGGCGCTGGTGATGATGGTCTTTTTTGCCGTTGCAAGGGAAGGGCTGG
AGTCGGTCTTTTTCCTGCTGGCGGCATTTCAACAAGATGTCGGGATCTGGCCGCCGCTGGGTGCAATGCT
CGGTCTTGCTACTGCCGTGGTGCTAGGCTTCCTGCTCTACTGGGGCGGTATTCGCCTCAATCTTGGTGCA
TTTTTTAAATGGACCAGCCTGTTTATTCTCTTCGTCGCCGCAGGGCTGGCAGCTGGTGCCATTCGCGCAT
TTCATGAAGCCGGATTGTGGAACCACTTTCAGGAAATCGCCTTCGATATGAGTGCGGTGCTCTCAACTCA
CTCGCTGTTTGGCACGCTGATGGAAGGGATTTTTGGCTATCAGGAAGCGCCGAGCGTCAGCGAAGTCGCC
GTCTGGTTTATTTATCTCATCCCGGCGCTGGTGGCATTTGCTCTGCCACCACGCGCAGGGGCGACAGCGT
CTCGCTCCGCGTAACTGCAGCACCACCACCACCACCACTGAGATCCGGCTGCTAACAAAGCCCGAAAGGA
AGCTGAGTTGGCTGCTGCCACCGCTGAGCAATAACTAGCATAACCCCTTGGGGCCTCTAAACGGGTCTTG
AGGGGTTTTTTGCTGAAAGGAGGAACTATATCCGGATTGGCGAATGGG
[124 nt withheld, positions 4809-4932]
C
[91 nt withheld, positions 4934-5024]
A
[49 nt withheld, positions 5026-5074]
CCTTTGACGTTGGAGTCCACGTTCTTT
[37 nt withheld, positions 5102-5138]
ACCCTATCTCGGTCTATTCTTTTGATTTATAAGGGATTTTGCCGATTTCGGCCTATTGGTTAAAAAATGA
GCTGATTTAACAAAAATTTAACGCGAATTTTAACAAAATATTAACGCTTACAATTTAGGTGGCACTTTTC
GGGGAAATGTGCGCGGAACCCCTATTTGTTTATTTTTCTAAATACATTCAAATATGTATCCGCTCATGAG
ACAATAACCCTGATAAATGCTTCAATAATATTGAAAAAGGAAGAGTGACGTCGATATCTGGCGAAAATGA
GACGTTGATCGGCACGTAAGAGGTTCCAACTTTCACCATAATGAAATAAGATCACTACCGGGCGTATTTT
TTGAGTTATCGAGATTTTCAGGAGCTAAGGAAGCTAAAATGGAGAAAAAAATCACTGGATATACCACCGT
TGATATATCCCAATGGCATCGTAAAGAACATTTTGAGGCATTTCAGTCAGTTGCTCAATGTACCTATAAC
CAGACCGTTCAGCTGGATATTACGGCCTTTTTAAAGACCGTAAAGAAAAATAAGCACAAGTTTTATCCGG
CCTTTATTCACATTCTTGCCCGCCTGATGAATGCTCATCCGGAATTCCGTATGGCAATGAAAGACGGTGA
GCTGGTGATATGGGATAGTGTTCACCCTTGTTACACCGTTTTCCATGAGCAAACTGAAACGTTTTCATCG
CTCTGGAGTGAATACCACGACGATTTCCGGCAGTTTCTACACATATATTCGCAAGATGTGGCGTGTTACG
GTGAAAACCTGGCCTATTTCCCTAAAGGGTTTATTGAGAATATGTTTTTCGTCTCAGCCAATCCCTGGGT
GAGTTTCACCAGTTTTGATTTAAACGTGGCCAATATGGACAACTTCTTCGCCCCCGTTTTCACCATGGGC
AAATATTATACGCAAGGCGACAAGGTGCTGATGCCGCTGGCGATTCAGGTTCATCATGCCGTTTGTGATG
GCTTCCATGTCGGCAGAATGCTTAATGAATTACAACAGTACTGCGATGAGTGGCAGGGCGGGGCGTAATT
TGATATCTAACTGTCAGACCAAGTTTACTCATATATACTTTAGATTGATTTAAAACTTCATTTTTAATTT
AAAAGGATCTAGGTGAAGATCCTTTTTGATAATCTCATGACCAAAATCCCTTAACGTGAGTTTTCGTTCC
ACTGAGCGTCAGACCCCGTAGAAAAGATCAAAGGATCTTCTTGAGATCCTTTTTTTCTGCGCGTAATCTG
CTGCTTGCAAACAAAAAAACCACCGCTACCAGCGGTGGTTTGTTTGCCGGATCAAGAGCTACCAACTCTT
TTTCCGAAGGTAACTGGCTTCAGCAGAGCGCAGATACCAAATACTGTCCTTCTAGTGTAGCCGTAGTTAG
GCCACCACTTCAAGAACTCTGTAGCACCGCCTACATACCTCGCTCTGCTAATCCTGTTACCAGTGGCTGC
TGCCAGTGGCGATAAGTCGTGTCTTACCGGGTTGGACTCAAGACGATAGTTACCGGATAAGGCGCAGCGG
TCGGGCTGAACGGGGGGTTCGTGCACACAGCCCAGCTTGGAGCGAACGACCTACACCGAACTGAGATACC
TACAGCGTGAGCTATGAGAAAGCGCCACGCTTCCCGAAGGGAGAAAGGCGGACAGGTATCCGGTAAGCGG
CAGGGTCGGAACAGGAGAGCGCACGAGGGAGCTTCCAGGGGGAAACGCCTGGTATCTTTATAGTCCTGTC
GGGTTTCGCCACCTCTGACTTGAGCGTCGATTTTTGTGATGCTCGTCAGGGGGGCGGAGCCTATGGAAAA
ACGC
Features (pLannotate 1.2.2; 22 found; start..end, strand, type, name):
     43..176     +  rep_origin     RSF ori (fragment): Plasmids containing the RSF 1030 origin of replication can be propagated in E. coli cells that contain additional plasmids with compatible origins.
    181..320     -  misc_feature   bom: basis of mobility region from pBR322
    422..613     -  CDS            rop: Rop protein, which maintains plasmids at low copy number; rop
    630..1010    +  CDS            YPB1_ECOLX: Protein predicted: Swiss-Prot protein existence level 4. From Escherichia coli.
   1082..1373    -  CDS            TcR (fragment): tetracycline efflux protein; tet; confers resistance to tetracycline
   1388..1409    -  protein_bind   CAP binding site: CAP binding activates transcription in the presence of cAMP. E. coli catabolite activator protein
   1422..2504    -  CDS            lacI: lac repressor; lacI; The lac repressor binds to the lac operator to inhibit transcription in E. coli. This inhibition can be relieved by adding lactose or isopropyl-β-D-thiogalactopyranoside (IPTG).
   2505..2582    -  promoter       lacI promoter: lacI
   2590..2869    -  CDS            TcR (fragment): tetracycline efflux protein; tet; confers resistance to tetracycline
   2891..2909    +  promoter       T7 promoter: promoter for bacteriophage T7 RNA polymerase
   2910..2934    +  protein_bind   lac operator: The lac repressor binds to the lac operator to inhibit transcription in E. coli. This inhibition can be relieved by adding lactose or isopropyl-β-D-thiogalactopyranoside (IPTG). lac repressor encoded by lacI
   3303..3320    +  CDS            9xHis (fragment): 9xHis affinity tag
   3333..3728    +  CDS            mms6: MMS6_MAGSA - Experimental evidence at protein level: Swiss-Prot protein existence level 1. Promotes the formation of magnetite in Fe(2+)-rich conditions, when magnetite is not readily formed (PubMed:27112228). Binds Fe(3+) and Fe(2+) (PubMed:12496282, PubMed:23857056, PubMed:27112228) (Probable). May play a role in nucleation of magnetite crystal formation (Probable) (PubMed:22716969). May help control production of crystals with a specific morphology (Probable) (PubMed:22716969, PubMed:27759096). Greatly improves the formation of magnetosome-like magnetite crystals in vitro (PubMed:12496282).
   3804..4631    +  CDS            efeU: EFEU_ECO57 - Experimental evidence at protein level: Swiss-Prot protein existence level 1. Uptake of Fe(2+) ions across the membrane. From Escherichia coli O157:H7.
   4641..4658    +  CDS            9xHis (fragment): 9xHis affinity tag
   4668..4717    +  CDS            SET1 (fragment): solubility-enhancement tag derived from T7 phage gene 10B
   4725..4772    +  terminator     T7 terminator: transcription terminator for bacteriophage T7 RNA polymerase
   4809..5237    +  rep_origin     f1 ori (sequence partly withheld): f1 bacteriophage origin of replication; arrow indicates direction of (+) strand synthesis
   5290..5394    +  promoter       AmpR promoter: bla
   5424..5526    +  promoter       cat promoter: promoter of the E. coli cat gene encoding chloramphenicol acetyltransferase
   5527..6186    +  CDS            CmR: chloramphenicol acetyltransferase; cat; confers resistance to chloramphenicol
   6369..6957    +  rep_origin     ori: high-copy-number ColE1/pMB1/pBR322/pUC origin of replication
