[The description below was written by a language model from this plasmid's Addgene catalogue record and pLannotate feature annotations shown in this document.]
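Description:
ICMAB - pET22b T7 EncFtn Mms6 is a bacterial expression plasmid of about 7 kb built on a modified pET22b backbone, in which the original ampicillin resistance gene was replaced by a chloramphenicol acetyltransferase cassette (CmR under the cat promoter, with a leftover AmpR promoter upstream) and the pelB periplasmic leader was removed. It replicates in E. coli from a ColE1/pMB1-type origin and retains the bom and rop elements of pBR322-derived vectors, as well as an f1 origin. The catalogue lists it as high copy. A lacI gene with its own promoter supplies lac repressor. The short "RSF ori" and TcR fragments in the annotation look like partial homology matches to backbone sequence rather than functional parts.

The payload sits between a T7 promoter with an adjacent lac operator and a T7 terminator, so expression requires a host supplying T7 RNA polymerase and is IPTG-inducible. According to the record, four parts were assembled here by Gibson cloning: the encapsulated ferritin-like ferroxidase EncFtn from Rhodospirillum rubrum, the magnetite-nucleating iron-binding protein Mms6 from Magnetospirillum magneticum AMB-1, a 36 bp material-binding peptide, and the ferrous iron uptake permease EfeU from E. coli Nissle 1917. The feature table annotates mms6 and efeU directly. EncFtn is not called, but an unannotated stretch between the lac operator and mms6 would fit it, and the peptide's position is not resolved. Although the catalogue lists no tags, short His-tag matches appear before mms6 and after efeU. Whether the genes form one operon or include fusions is not stated. Combining iron import, oxidation and mineral nucleation, the construct is intended to make bacteria accumulate intracellular magnetite, and the associated publication concerns MRI contrast agents.
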