Addgene plasmid #225538: ICMAB - pET22b T7 EncFtn Mms6
Purpose: Construction of intracellular magnetite accumulating bacterial systems.
Depositing lab: Urartu Seker. Depositing organization: Bilkent University UNAM, Nanotechnology Research Center. Publication: Engineered Bacteria with Genetic Circuits Accumulating Nanomagnets as MRI Contrast Agents. Yavuz M, Utkur M, Kehribar ES, Yagiz E, Saritas EU, Seker UOS. Small. 2022 Jul;18(26):e2200537. doi: 10.1002/smll.202200537. Epub 2022 May 13. PubMed 35567331.
Backbone
  Vector backbone: pET22b
  Backbone size w/o insert (bp): 5289
  Total vector size (bp): 6966
  Modifications to backbone: resistance gene to cmr, pelb removal
  Vector type: Bacterial Expression
Growth in bacteria
  Bacterial resistance: Chloramphenicol, 25 μg/mL
  Growth temperature: 37°C
  Growth strain: DH5alpha
  Growth instructions: 30 °C for induction
  Copy number: High Copy
Gene/Insert 1
  Gene/Insert name: Iron binding protein (alt name: Mms6)
  Species: Magnetospirillum magneticum AMB-1 strain
  Insert size (bp): 396
  GenBank ID: 3805266
  Promoter: T7
  Tag / fusion protein: no
  Cloning method: Gibson Cloning
  Sequencing primers: 5′ CATACCCACGCCGAAACAAG; 3′ CCTCCTTTCAGCAAAAAACCCC
Gene/Insert 2
  Gene/Insert name: Ferroxidase (alt name: EncFtn)
  Species: Rhodospirillum rubrum
  Insert size (bp): 330
  GenBank ID: 3833453
  Promoter: T7
  Tag / fusion protein: no
  Cloning method: Gibson Cloning
  Sequencing primers: 5′ CATACCCACGCCGAAACAAG; 3′ CCTCCTTTCAGCAAAAAACCCC
Gene/Insert 3
  Gene/Insert name: Material binding peptite (alt name: MBP)
  Species: E. coli Nissle 1917
  Insert size (bp): 36
  Promoter: T7
  Tag / fusion protein: no
  Cloning method: Gibson Cloning
  Sequencing primers: 5′ CATACCCACGCCGAAACAAG; 3′ CCTCCTTTCAGCAAAAAACCCC
Gene/Insert 4
  Gene/Insert name: Iron transporter protein (alt name: EfeU)
  Species: E. coli Nissle 1917
  Insert size (bp): 831
  GenBank ID: 948956
  Promoter: T7
  Tag / fusion protein: no
  Cloning method: Gibson Cloning
  Sequencing primers: 5′ CATACCCACGCCGAAACAAG; 3′ CCTCCTTTCAGCAAAAAACCCC
Terms and licenses: Academic/Nonprofit Terms; Industry Terms: Not Available to Industry
How to cite: ICMAB - pET22b T7 EncFtn Mms6 was a gift from Urartu Seker (Addgene plasmid # 225538 ; http://n2t.net/addgene:225538 ; RRID:Addgene_225538)
